Addgene plasmid #154558: pEPYC0CM0455
Purpose: Phytobricks Level 0 part
Depositing lab: Nicola Patron. Depositing organization: Earlham Institute. Publication: Rational design of minimal synthetic promoters for plants. Cai YM, Kallam K, Tidd H, Gendarini G, Salzman A, Patron NJ. Nucleic Acids Res. 2020 Aug 28. pii: 5897334. doi: 10.1093/nar/gkaa682. PubMed 32856047.
Backbone
  Vector backbone: pUAP1
  Vector type: Synthetic Biology
Growth in bacteria
  Bacterial resistance: Chloramphenicol, 25 μg/mL
  Growth temperature: 37°C
  Growth strain: NEB Stable
  Copy number: High Copy
Gene/Insert
  Gene/Insert name: MinSyn_062
  Species: Synthetic
  Cloning method: Restriction Enzyme; 5′ cloning site BpiI (destroyed during cloning); 3′ cloning site BpiI (destroyed during cloning)
Terms and licenses: Academic/Nonprofit Terms; Industry Terms: Not Available to Industry
Depositor comments: Please visit https://www.biorxiv.org/content/10.1101/2020.05.14.095406v1 for bioRxiv preprint.
How to cite: pEPYC0CM0455 was a gift from Nicola Patron (Addgene plasmid # 154558 ; http://n2t.net/addgene:154558 ; RRID:Addgene_154558)
