[The description below was written by a language model from this plasmid's Addgene catalogue record and pLannotate feature annotations shown in this document.]
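Description:
pEPYC0CM0455 is a small (about 2.2 kb) Phytobricks Level 0 part plasmid built on the pUAP1 universal acceptor backbone, a synthetic-biology vector used to domesticate standard DNA parts for Type IIS (Golden Gate/MoClo-style) assembly. It is maintained in E. coli at high copy through a ColE1/pUC-type origin of replication. Selection is with chloramphenicol, conferred by the E. coli cat gene (chloramphenicol acetyltransferase), which is driven by its own cat promoter and followed by the phage lambda t0 terminator. In the annotated sequence the cat coding region spans the numbering origin of the circular map.

The insert is MinSyn_062, a synthetic sequence belonging to a series of rationally designed minimal synthetic promoters for plants. It was cloned into the backbone using BpiI sites that were destroyed in the process, as is usual when a part is captured in a universal acceptor. The part lies between two bacterial transcription terminators, a putative bacterial terminator and a his operon terminator, which insulate the cloning position from read-through transcription. Automated annotation recognises only a short fragment matching the nopaline synthase (NOS) promoter in this region, suggesting that the design includes a NOS-derived element. The rest of the synthetic promoter is not annotated, and the record does not describe its regulatory motifs or its expression characteristics.

As a Level 0 part, the plasmid carries no coding sequence, reporter or plant selection marker of its own. It serves as a source of a standardised promoter module to be combined with other Phytobrick parts, such as coding sequences and terminators, into transcription units in higher-level vectors for plant expression.
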