Features (pLannotate 1.2.2; 7 found; start..end, strand, type, name):
    155..252     -  promoter       cat promoter: promoter of the E. coli cat gene encoding chloramphenicol acetyltransferase
    338..381     -  terminator     bacterial terminator: putative bacterial transcription terminator
    448..469     +  promoter       NOS promoter (fragment): nopaline synthase promoter
    539..596     +  terminator     his operon terminator: This putative transcriptin terminator from the E. coli his operon has a 2-bp deletion introduced during synthesis. Its efficiency has not been determined.
    791..1379    -  rep_origin     ori: high-copy-number ColE1/pMB1/pBR322/pUC origin of replication
   1562..1656    -  terminator     lambda t0 terminator: transcription terminator from phage lambda
   1680..154     -  CDS            cat (across the origin): CAT_ECOLX - Experimental evidence at protein level: Swiss-Prot protein existence level 1. This enzyme is an effector of chloramphenicol resistance in bacteria. From Escherichia coli. This protein is used as a marker in many commonly used cloning vectors, such as pACYC184.
>Addgene plasmid #154558 | pEPYC0CM0455 | depositor full sequence | sequence record 299432 | pEPYC0CM0455 sequence 2182 bps
TATTTTTCTTTACGGTCTTTAAAAAGGCCGTAATATCCAGCTGAACGGTCTGGTTATAGGTACATTGAGC
AACTGACTGAAATGCCTCAAAATGTTCTTTACGATGCCATTGGGATATATCAACGGTGGTATATCCAGTG
ATTTTTTTCTCCATTTTAGCTTCCTTAGCTCCTGAAAATCTCGATAACTCAAAAAATACGCCCGGTAGTG
ATCTTATTTCATTATGGTGAAAGTTGGAACCTCTTACGTGCCCGATCAACTCGAGTGCCACCTGACGTCT
AAGAAACCATTATTATCATGACATTAACCTATAAAAATAGGCGTATCACGAGGCAGAATTTCAGATAAAA
AAAATCCTTAGCTTTCGCTAAGGATGATTTCTGGAATTCGGTCTCAGGAGGGAGGCGTGTCGTTTTAGTG
AGGTCACTATCAGCAACCATTATTGCGATGAGCTAAGCACATACGTCAGCTATATAAGGTTTTGCTATTC
ATTGAAAGCAGTAGTGACTGATTTGTATATATACTCGAGACCCTGCAGTCCGGCAAAAAAGGGCAAGGTG
TCACCACCCTGCCCTTTTTCTTTAAAACCGAAAAGATTACTTCGCGTTATGCAGGCTTCCTCGCTCACTG
ACTCGCTGCGCTCGGTCGTTCGGCTGCGGCGAGCGGTATCAGCTCACTCAAAGGCGGTAATACGGTTATC
CACAGAATCAGGGGATAACGCAGGAAAGAACATGTGAGCAAAAGGCCAGCAAAAGGCCAGGAACCGTAAA
AAGGCCGCGTTGCTGGCGTTTTTCCACAGGCTCCGCCCCCCTGACGAGCATCACAAAAATCGACGCTCAA
GTCAGAGGTGGCGAAACCCGACAGGACTATAAAGATACCAGGCGTTTCCCCCTGGAAGCTCCCTCGTGCG
CTCTCCTGTTCCGACCCTGCCGCTTACCGGATACCTGTCCGCCTTTCTCCCTTCGGGAAGCGTGGCGCTT
TCTCATAGCTCACGCTGTAGGTATCTCAGTTCGGTGTAGGTCGTTCGCTCCAAGCTGGGCTGTGTGCACG
AACCCCCCGTTCAGCCCGACCGCTGCGCCTTATCCGGTAACTATCGTCTTGAGTCCAACCCGGTAAGACA
CGACTTATCGCCACTGGCAGCAGCCACTGGTAACAGGATTAGCAGAGCGAGGTATGTAGGCGGTGCTACA
GAGTTCTTGAAGTGGTGGCCTAACTACGGCTACACTAGAAGAACAGTATTTGGTATCTGCGCTCTGCTGA
AGCCAGTTACCTTCGGAAAAAGAGTTGGTAGCTCTTGATCCGGCAAACAAACCACCGCTGGTAGCGGTGG
TTTTTTTGTTTGCAAGCAGCAGATTACGCGCAGAAAAAAAGGATCTCAAGAAGATCCTTTGATCTTTTCT
ACGGGGTCTGACGCTCAGTGGAACGAAAACTCACGTTAAGGGATTTTGGTCATGAGATTATCAAAAAGGA
TCTTCACCTAGATCCTTTTAAATTAAAAATGAAGTTTTAAATCAATCTAAAGTATATATGAGTAAACTTG
GTCTGACAGCTCGAGGCTTGGATTCTCACCAATAAAAAACGCCCGGCGGCAACCGAGCGTTCTGAACAAA
TCCAGATGGAGTTCTGAGGTCATTACTGGATCTATCAACAGGAGTCCAAGCGAGCTCGATATCAAATTAC
GCCCCGCCCTGCCACTCATCGCAGTACTGTTGTAATTCATTAAGCATTCTGCCGACATGGAAGCCATCAC
AAACGGCATGATGAACCTGAATCGCCAGCGGCATCAGCACCTTGTCGCCTTGCGTATAATATTTGCCCAT
GGTGAAAACGGGGGCGAAGAAGTTGTCCATATTGGCCACGTTTAAATCAAAACTGGTGAAACTCACCCAG
GGATTGGCTGAGACGAAAAACATATTCTCAATAAACCCTTTAGGGAAATAGGCCAGGTTTTCACCGTAAC
ACGCCACATCTTGCGAATATATGTGTAGAAACTGCCGGAAATCGTCGTGGTATTCACTCCAGAGCGATGA
AAACGTTTCAGTTTGCTCATGGAAAACGGTGTAACAAGGGTGAACACTATCCCATATCACCAGCTCACCG
TCTTTCATTGCCATACGAAATTCCGGATGAGCATTCATCAGGCGGGCAAGAATGTGAATAAAGGCCGGAT
AAAACTTGTGCT
